>Addgene plasmid #96857 | pWT016l | addgene full sequence | sequence record 189244 | Addgene NGS Result
GACGTCGCTAGCTGTACAAAAAAGCAGGCTTTAAAGGAACCAATTCAGTCGACTGGATCCGGTACCAAGG
TCGGGCAGGAAGAGGGCCTATTTCCCATGATTCCTTCATATTTGCATATACGATACAAGGCTGTTAGAGA
GATAATTAGAATTAATTTGACTGTAAACACAAAGATATTAGTACAAAATACGTGACGTAGAAAGTAATAA
TTTCTTGGGTAGTTTGCAGTTTTAAAATTATGTTTTAAAATGGACTATCATATGCTTACCGTAACTTGAA
AGTATTTCGATTTCTTGGCTTTATATATCTTGTGGAAAGGACGAAACACCGCAAGCTGCCCGTGCCCGGT
ACATCCAGCTGATGAGTCCCAAATAGGACGAGATACATACCAGCCGAAAGGCCCTTGGCAGGTGTCCTGG
ATTCCACGGGCACGGGCAGCTTGCCGGGTTTTAGAGCTAGAAATAGCAAGTTAAAATAAGGCTAGTCCGT
TATCAACTTGAAAAAGTGGCACCGAGTCGGTGCTTTTTTTAAGCTTGGGCCGCTCGAGGTACCTCTCTAC
ATATGACATGTGAGCAAAAGGCCAGCAAAAGGCCAGGAACCGTAAAAAGGCCGCGTTGCTGGCGTTTTTC
CATAGGCTCCGCCCCCCTGACGAGCATCACAAAAATCGACGCTCAAGTCAGAGGTGGCGAAACCCGACAG
GACTATAAAGATACCAGGCGTTTCCCCCTGGAAGCTCCCTCGTGCGCTCTCCTGTTCCGACCCTGCCGCT
TACCGGATACCTGTCCGCCTTTCTCCCTTCGGGAAGCGTGGCGCTTTCTCATAGCTCACGCTGTAGGTAT
CTCAGTTCGGTGTAGGTCGTTCGCTCCAAGCTGGGCTGTGTGCACGAACCCCCCGTTCAGCCCGACCGCT
GCGCCTTATCCGGTAACTATCGTCTTGAGTCCAACCCGGTAAGACACGACTTATCGCCACTGGCAGCAGC
CACTGGTAACAGGATTAGCAGAGCGAGGTATGTAGGCGGTGCTACAGAGTTCTTGAAGTGGTGGCCTAAC
TACGGCTACACTAGAAGAACAGTATTTGGTATCTGCGCTCTGCTGAAGCCAGTTACCTTCGGAAAAAGAG
TTGGTAGCTCTTGATCCGGCAAACAAACCACCGCTGGTAGCGGTGGTTTTTTTGTTTGCAAGCAGCAGAT
TACGCGCAGAAAAAAAGGATCTCAAGAAGATCCTTTGATCTTTTCTACGGGGTCTGACGCTCAGTGGAAC
GAAAACTCACGTTAAGGGATTTTGGTCATGAGATTATCAAAAAGGATCTTCACCTAGATCCTTTTAAATT
AAAAATGAAGTTTTAAATCAATCTAAAGTATATATGAGTAAACTTGGTCTGACAGTTACCAATGCTTAAT
CAGTGAGGCACCTATCTCAGCGATCTGTCTATTTCGTTCATCCATAGTTGCCTGACTCCCCGTCGTGTAG
ATAACTACGATACGGGAGGGCTTACCATCTGGCCCCAGTGCTGCAATGATACCGCGAGACCCACGCTCAC
CGGCTCCAGATTTATCAGCAATAAACCAGCCAGCCGGAAGGGCCGAGCGCAGAAGTGGTCCTGCAACTTT
ATCCGCCTCCATCCAGTCTATTAATTGTTGCCGGGAAGCTAGAGTAAGTAGTTCGCCAGTTAATAGTTTG
CGCAACGTTGTTGCCATTGCTACAGGCATCGTGGTGTCACGCTCGTCGTTTGGTATGGCTTCATTCAGCT
CCGGTTCCCAACGATCAAGGCGAGTTACATGATCCCCCATGTTGTGCAAAAAAGCGGTTAGCTCCTTCGG
TCCTCCGATCGTTGTCAGAAGTAAGTTGGCCGCAGTGTTATCACTCATGGTTATGGCAGCACTGCATAAT
TCTCTTACTGTCATGCCATCCGTAAGATGCTTTTCTGTGACTGGTGAGTACTCAACCAAGTCATTCTGAG
AATAGTGTATGCGGCGACCGAGTTGCTCTTGCCCGGCGTCAATACGGGATAATACCGCGCCACATAGCAG
AACTTTAAAAGTGCTCATCATTGGAAAACGTTCTTCGGGGCGAAAACTCTCAAGGATCTTACCGCTGTTG
AGATCCAGTTCGATGTAACCCACTCGTGCACCCAACTGATCTTCAGCATCTTTTACTTTCACCAGCGTTT
CTGGGTGAGCAAAAACAGGAAGGCAAAATGCCGCAAAAAAGGGAATAAGGGCGACACGGAAATGTTGAAT
ACTCATACTCTTCCTTTTTCAATATTATTGAAGCATTTATCAGGGTTATTGTCTCATGAGCGGATACATA
TTTGAATGTATTTAGAAAAATAAACAAATAGGGGTTCCGCGCACATTTCCCCGAAAAGTGCCACCT
Features (pLannotate 1.2.2; 9 found; start..end, strand, type, name):
     13..30      +  protein_bind   attB1 (fragment): mutant version of attB; recombination site for the Gateway® BP reaction BP Clonase™
     82..322     +  promoter       U6 promoter: RNA polymerase III promoter for human U6 snRNA
    331..347     +  CDS            VN155(I152L) (fragment): improved N-terminal fragment of mVenus for use in bimolecular fluorescence complementation (BiFC) (Kodama and Hu, 2010)
    352..421     +  ncRNA          Hammerhead 1: Accession: RF00163 - Hammerhead ribozyme (type I)
    428..447     -  CDS            VN155(I152L) (fragment): improved N-terminal fragment of mVenus for use in bimolecular fluorescence complementation (BiFC) (Kodama and Hu, 2010)
    448..523     +  misc_RNA       gRNA scaffold: guide RNA scaffold for the Streptococcus pyogenes CRISPR/Cas9 system
    627..1215    -  rep_origin     ori: high-copy-number ColE1/pMB1/pBR322/pUC origin of replication
   1386..2246    -  CDS            AmpR: β-lactamase; bla; confers resistance to ampicillin, carbenicillin, and related antibiotics
   2247..2351    -  promoter       AmpR promoter: bla
