[The description below was written by a language model from this plasmid's Addgene catalogue record and pLannotate feature annotations shown in this document.]
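Description:
pWT016l is a small (about 2.4 kb) mammalian guide-RNA expression plasmid built on the pFYF1320 backbone. It is propagated in E. coli through a high-copy ColE1/pUC-type origin and selected with ampicillin via the β-lactamase gene and its native promoter. No mammalian selection marker or Cas9 coding sequence is annotated, so a Cas9 protein would have to be supplied separately. A short attB1 fragment upstream of the cassette appears to be a backbone remnant.

The payload is a single RNA polymerase III transcription unit in which the human U6 promoter drives an "agRNA" (aptazyme-embedded guide RNA) directed against GFP. Reading 5′ to 3′, the transcript contains a short stretch of fluorescent-protein sequence, a hammerhead ribozyme element, a 20-nt stretch of the same fluorescent-protein sequence in the opposite orientation, and the Streptococcus pyogenes Cas9 gRNA scaffold. The two stretches are annotated automatically as mVenus fragments, but they are best read as the GFP-targeting spacer, which sits directly before the scaffold, and an upstream complementary blocking segment that can pair with it and mask it. In this design, the ribozyme is coupled to a theophylline aptamer, so that ligand binding triggers self-cleavage. This releases the blocker and frees the spacer to guide Cas9.

The "(d)" prefix in the name probably marks a catalytically dead, non-cleaving ribozyme variant used as a negative control, although the record does not say this explicitly. The associated work concerns ligand-responsive genome editing and transcriptional activation, and this plasmid fits use in GFP-reporter assays in human cells.
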