Addgene plasmid #96857: pWT016l
Purpose: (d)theophylline-agRNA-GFP
Depositing lab: David Liu. Depositing organization: Harvard University. Publication: Aptazyme-embedded guide RNAs enable ligand-responsive genome editing and transcriptional activation. Tang W, Hu JH, Liu DR. Nat Commun. 2017 Jun 28;8:15939. doi: 10.1038/ncomms15939. PubMed 28656978.
Backbone
  Vector backbone: pFYF1320
  Vector type: Mammalian Expression
Growth in bacteria
  Bacterial resistance: Ampicillin, 100 μg/mL
  Growth temperature: 37°C
  Growth strain: DH5alpha
  Copy number: High Copy
Gene/Insert
  Gene/Insert name: (d)theophylline-agRNA-GFP
  gRNA/shRNA sequence: GCAAGCTGCCCGTGCCCGGTACATCCAGCTGATGAGTCCCAAATAGGACGAGATACATACCAGCCGAAAGGCCCTTGGCAGGTGTCCTGGATTCCACGGGCACGGGCAGCTTGCCGGGTTTTAGAGCTAGAAATAGCAAGTTAAAATAAGGCTAGTCCGTTATCAACTTGAAAAAGTGGCACCGAGTCGGTGCTTTTTTT
  Species: H. sapiens (human)
  Cloning method: Unknown
Terms and licenses: Academic/Nonprofit Terms; Industry Terms: Not Available to Industry
How to cite: pWT016l was a gift from David Liu (Addgene plasmid # 96857 ; http://n2t.net/addgene:96857 ; RRID:Addgene_96857)
